Addgene plasmid #247756: pLVX_cpCys203
Purpose: Lentiviral expression of the cpCys203 FRET-based cysteine sensor in mammalian cells
Depositing lab: Alan Ashworth. Depositing organization: University of California, San Francisco (UCSF). Publication: An engineered cysteine sensor optimized for high-throughput screening identifies regulators of intracellular thiol levels. Abrams RPM, Donahue RG, Ma J, Mao Y, Diolaiti ME, Ashworth A. Cell Chem Biol. 2025 Nov 10:S2451-9456(25)00343-5. doi: 10.1016/j.chembiol.2025.10.006. PubMed 41218609.
Backbone
  Vector backbone: pLVX-EF1a-IRES-puro
  Backbone manufacturer: Takara
  Backbone size w/o insert (bp): 8825
  Total vector size (bp): 11037
  Vector type: Mammalian Expression, Lentiviral
  Selectable markers: Puromycin
Growth in bacteria
  Bacterial resistance: Ampicillin, 100 μg/mL
  Growth temperature: 37°C
  Growth strain: NEB Stable
  Copy number: High Copy
Gene/Insert
  Gene/Insert name: cpCys203 Cysteine Sensor
  Insert size (bp): 2229
  Tag / fusion protein: ECFP and Venus
Terms and licenses: Academic/Nonprofit Terms; Industry Terms: Not Available to Industry
How to cite: pLVX_cpCys203 was a gift from Alan Ashworth (Addgene plasmid # 247756 ; http://n2t.net/addgene:247756 ; RRID:Addgene_247756)
