[The description below was written by a language model from this plasmid's Addgene catalogue record and pLannotate feature annotations shown in this document.]
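Description:
pLVX_cpCys203 is an 11,037 bp HIV-1-based lentiviral transfer plasmid built on the Takara pLVX-EF1a-IRES-puro backbone for stable expression of a genetically encoded cysteine sensor in mammalian cells. In bacteria it replicates from a high-copy ColE1/pUC-type origin and is selected with ampicillin through the β-lactamase gene. Remnants of the lac promoter/operator region and an SV40 poly(A) signal also sit in the plasmid backbone. The viral portion is flanked by HIV-1 LTR sequences, both of which the automated annotation labels as truncated 5' LTRs. It contains the Ψ packaging signal with an adjoining gag fragment, the Rev response element for Rev-dependent nuclear export of the genomic RNA, and the cPPT/CTS, which aids nuclear import of the reverse-transcribed genome. The nef fragments annotated next to the LTRs are residual viral sequence rather than an intended payload.

The expression cassette is driven by the human EF-1α promoter with its intron A. The 2,229 bp insert encodes cpCys203, in which ECFP and Venus flank a stretch of roughly 800 bp that the feature table leaves unannotated. This stretch presumably holds the cysteine-responsive sensing domain, but the record does not state its identity. ECFP and Venus form a cyan/yellow FRET donor–acceptor pair, so the sensor's response to cysteine is read as a change in energy transfer between them. Downstream, an EMCV IRES allows puromycin N-acetyltransferase to be translated from the same transcript, linking drug selection to sensor expression, and a WPRE enhances transcript expression. The associated work used the sensor in high-throughput screening for regulators of intracellular thiol levels.
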