Features (pLannotate 1.2.2; 25 found; start..end, strand, type, name):
    377..634     +  LTR            5' LTR (truncated): truncated 5' long terminal repeat (LTR) from HIV-1
    681..806     +  misc_feature   HIV-1 Ψ: packaging signal of human immunodeficiency virus type 1
    790..1128    +  CDS            HIV-1 gag (fragment): gag protein from human immunodeficiency virus 1; gag
   1303..1536    +  misc_feature   RRE: The Rev response element (RRE) of HIV-1 allows for Rev-dependent mRNA export from the nucleus to the cytoplasm.
   1913..2013    +  CDS            Rev (fragment): human immunodeficiency virus 1 (HIV-1) Rev protein; rev; enhances nuclear export of unspliced and incompletely spliced viral mRNAs
   2028..2143    +  misc_feature   cPPT/CTS: central polypurine tract and central termination sequence of HIV-1 (lacking the first T)
   2356..2567    +  promoter       EF-1α core promoter: core promoter for human elongation factor EF-1α
   2568..2681    +  intron         EF-1α intron A (fragment): intron upstream of the start codon of human EF-1α
   3307..3510    +  intron         EF-1α intron A: truncated intron upstream of the start codon of human EF-1α
   3550..4266    +  CDS            ECFP: ECFP is a basic (constitutively fluorescent) cyan fluorescent protein published in 1996, derived from Aequorea victoria. It has low acid sensitivity.
   5059..5775    +  CDS            Venus: Venus is a basic (constitutively fluorescent) yellow fluorescent protein published in 2002, derived from Aequorea victoria. It is reported to be a rapidly-maturing weak dimer with moderate acid sensitivity.
   5898..6360    +  misc_feature   IRES: internal ribosome entry site (IRES) of the encephalomyocarditis virus (EMCV)
   6393..6990    +  CDS            PuroR (fragment): puromycin N-acetyltransferase; pac from Streptomyces alboniger; confers resistance to puromycin
   7006..7594    +  misc_feature   WPRE: woodchuck hepatitis virus posttranscriptional regulatory element
   7611..8129    +  CDS            nef (fragment): NEF_HV1BR - Experimental evidence at protein level: Swiss-Prot protein existence level 1. Extracellular Nef protein targets CD4(+) T-lymphocytes for apoptosis by interacting with CXCR4 surface receptors (PubMed:14990729). From Human immunodeficiency virus type 1 group M subtype B (isolate BRU/LAI) (HIV-1).
   8177..8434    +  LTR            5' LTR (truncated): truncated 5' long terminal repeat (LTR) from HIV-1
   8584..8606    -  protein_bind   lac operator (fragment): The lac repressor binds to the lac operator to inhibit transcription in E. coli. This inhibition can be relieved by adding lactose or isopropyl-β-D-thiogalactopyranoside (IPTG). lac repressor encoded by lacI
   8610..8640    -  promoter       lac promoter: promoter for the E. coli lac operon
   8655..8676    -  protein_bind   CAP binding site: CAP binding activates transcription in the presence of cAMP. E. coli catabolite activator protein
   8689..8781    -  CDS            lacI (fragment): lac repressor; lacI; The lac repressor binds to the lac operator to inhibit transcription in E. coli. This inhibition can be relieved by adding lactose or isopropyl-β-D-thiogalactopyranoside (IPTG).
   8964..9552    -  rep_origin     ori: high-copy-number ColE1/pMB1/pBR322/pUC origin of replication
   9723..10583   -  CDS            AmpR: β-lactamase; bla; confers resistance to ampicillin, carbenicillin, and related antibiotics
  10584..10688   -  promoter       AmpR promoter: bla
  10736..10870   +  polyA_signal   SV40 poly(A) signal: SV40 polyadenylation signal
  11037..329     +  CDS            nef (fragment) (across the origin): NEF_HV1BR - Experimental evidence at protein level: Swiss-Prot protein existence level 1. Extracellular Nef protein targets CD4(+) T-lymphocytes for apoptosis by interacting with CXCR4 surface receptors (PubMed:14990729). From Human immunodeficiency virus type 1 group M subtype B (isolate BRU/LAI) (HIV-1).
>Addgene plasmid #247756 | pLVX_cpCys203 | addgene full sequence | sequence record 491698 | Addgene NGS Result
TGGAAGGGCTAATTCACTCCCAAAGAAGACAAGATATCCTTGATCTGTGGATCTACCACACACAAGGCTA
CTTCCCTGATTAGCAGAACTACACACCAGGGCCAGGGGTCAGATATCCACTGACCTTTGGATGGTGCTAC
AAGCTAGTACCAGTTGAGCCAGATAAGGTAGAAGAGGCCAATAAAGGAGAGAACACCAGCTTGTTACACC
CTGTGAGCCTGCATGGGATGGATGACCCGGAGAGAGAAGTGTTAGAGTGGAGGTTTGACAGCCGCCTAGC
ATTTCATCACGTGGCCCGAGAGCTGCATCCGGAGTACTTCAAGAACTGCTGATATCGAGCTTGCTACAAG
GGACTTTCCGCTGGGGACTTTCCAGGGAGGCGTGGCCTGGGCGGGACTGGGGAGTGGCGAGCCCTCAGAT
CCTGCATATAAGCAGCTGCTTTTTGCCTGTACTGGGTCTCTCTGGTTAGACCAGATCTGAGCCTGGGAGC
TCTCTGGCTAACTAGGGAACCCACTGCTTAAGCCTCAATAAAGCTTGCCTTGAGTGCTTCAAGTAGTGTG
TGCCCGTCTGTTGTGTGACTCTGGTAACTAGAGATCCCTCAGACCCTTTTAGTCAGTGTGGAAAATCTCT
AGCAGTGGCGCCCGAACAGGGACTTGAAAGCGAAAGGGAAACCAGAGGAGCTCTCTCGACGCAGGACTCG
GCTTGCTGAAGCGCGCACGGCAAGAGGCGAGGGGCGGCGACTGGTGAGTACGCCAAAAATTTTGACTAGC
GGAGGCTAGAAGGAGAGAGATGGGTGCGAGAGCGTCAGTATTAAGCGGGGGAGAATTAGATCGCGATGGG
AAAAAATTCGGTTAAGGCCAGGGGGAAAGAAAAAATATAAATTAAAACATATAGTATGGGCAAGCAGGGA
GCTAGAACGATTCGCAGTTAATCCTGGCCTGTTAGAAACATCAGAAGGCTGTAGACAAATACTGGGACAG
CTACAACCATCCCTTCAGACAGGATCAGAAGAACTTAGATCATTATATAATACAGTAGCAACCCTCTATT
GTGTGCATCAAAGGATAGAGATAAAAGACACCAAGGAAGCTTTAGACAAGATAGAGGAAGAGCAAAACAA
AAGTAAGACCACCGCACAGCAAGCGGCCGGCCGCTGATCTTCAGACCTGGAGGAGGAGATATGAGGGACA
ATTGGAGAAGTGAATTATATAAATATAAAGTAGTAAAAATTGAACCATTAGGAGTAGCACCCACCAAGGC
AAAGAGAAGAGTGGTGCAGAGAGAAAAAAGAGCAGTGGGAATAGGAGCTTTGTTCCTTGGGTTCTTGGGA
GCAGCAGGAAGCACTATGGGCGCAGCGTCAATGACGCTGACGGTACAGGCCAGACAATTATTGTCTGGTA
TAGTGCAGCAGCAGAACAATTTGCTGAGGGCTATTGAGGCGCAACAGCATCTGTTGCAACTCACAGTCTG
GGGCATCAAGCAGCTCCAGGCAAGAATCCTGGCTGTGGAAAGATACCTAAAGGATCAACAGCTCCTGGGG
ATTTGGGGTTGCTCTGGAAAACTCATTTGCACCACTGCTGTGCCTTGGAATGCTAGTTGGAGTAATAAAT
CTCTGGAACAGATTTGGAATCACACGACCTGGATGGAGTGGGACAGAGAAATTAACAATTACACAAGCTT
AATACACTCCTTAATTGAAGAATCGCAAAACCAGCAAGAAAAGAATGAACAAGAATTATTGGAATTAGAT
AAATGGGCAAGTTTGTGGAATTGGTTTAACATAACAAATTGGCTGTGGTATATAAAATTATTCATAATGA
TAGTAGGAGGCTTGGTAGGTTTAAGAATAGTTTTTGCTGTACTTTCTATAGTGAATAGAGTTAGGCAGGG
ATATTCACCATTATCGTTTCAGACCCACCTCCCAACCCCGAGGGGACCCGACAGGCCCGAAGGAATAGAA
GAAGAAGGTGGAGAGAGAGACAGAGACAGATCCATTCGATTAGTGAACGGATCTCGACGGTATCGCCTTT
AAAAGAAAAGGGGGGATTGGGGGGTACAGTGCAGGGGAAAGAATAGTAGACATAATAGCAACAGACATAC
AAACTAAAGAATTACAAAAACAAATTACAAAAATTCAAAATTTTCGGGTTTATTACAGGGACAGCAGAGA
TCCAGTTTATCGATGAGTAATTCATACAAAAGGACTCGCCCCTGCCTTGGGGAATCCCAGGGACCGTCGT
TAAACTCCCACTAACGTAGAACCCAGAGATCGCTGCGTTCCCGCCCCCTCACCCGCCCGCTCTCGTCATC
ACTGAGGTGGAGAAGAGCATGCGTGAGGCTCCGGTGCCCGTCAGTGGGCAGAGCGCACATCGCCCACAGT
CCCCGAGAAGTTGGGGGGAGGGGTCGGCAATTGAACCGGTGCCTAGAGAAGGTGGCGCGGGGTAAACTGG
GAAAGTGATGTCGTGTACTGGCTCCGCCTTTTTCCCGAGGGTGGGGGAGAACCGTATATAAGTGCAGTAG
TCGCCGTGAACGTTCTTTTTCGCAACGGGTTTGCCGCCAGAACACAGGTAAGTGCCGTGTGTGGTTCCCG
CGGGCCTGGCCTCTTTACGGGTTATGGCCCTTGCGTGCCTTGAATTACTTCCACGCCCCTGGCTGCAGTA
CGTGATTCTTGATCCCGAGCTTCGGGTTGGAAGTGGGTGGGAGAGTTCGAGGCCTTGCGCTTAAGGAGCC
CCTTCGCCTCGTGCTTGAGTTGAGGCCTGGCTTGGGCGCTGGGGCCGCCGCGTGCGAATCTGGTGGCACC
TTCGCGCCTGTCTCGCTGCTTTCGATAAGTCTCTAGCCATTTAAAATTTTTGATGACCTGCTGCGACGCT
TTTTTTCTGGCAAGATAGTCTTGTAAATGCGGGCCAAGATCTGCACACTGGTATTTCGGTTTTTGGGGCC
GCGGGCGGCGACGGGGCCCGTGCGTCCCAGCGCACATGTTCGGCGAGGCGGGGCCTGCGAGCGCGGCCAC
CGAGAATCGGACGGGGGTAGTCTCAAGCTGGCCGGCCTGCTCTGGTGCCTGGCCTCGCGCCGCCGTGTAT
CGCCCCGCCCTGGGCGGCAAGGCTGGCCCGGTCGGCACCAGTTGCGTGAGCGGAAAGATGGCCGCTTCCC
GGCCCTGCTGCAGGGAGCTCAAAATGGAGGACGCGGCGCTCGGGAGAGCGGGCGGGTGAGTCACCCACAC
AAAGGAAAAGGGCCTTTCCGTCCTCAGCCGTCGCTTCATGTGACTCCACGGAGTACCGGGCGCCGTCCAG
GCACCTCGATTAGTTCTCGAGCTTTTGGAGTACGTCGTCTTTAGGTTGGGGGGAGGGGTTTTATGCGATG
GAGTTTCCCCACACTGAGTGGGTGGAGACTGAAGTTAGGCCAGCTTGGCACTTGATGTAATTCTCCTTGG
AATTTGCCCTTTTTGAGTTTGGATCTTGGTTCATTCTCAAGCCTCAGACAGTGGTTCAAAGTTTTTTTCT
TCCATTTCAGGTGTCGTGAGGATCTATTTCCGGTGAATTCGCCGCCACCATGGTTTCCAAGGGCGAAGAA
CTGTTCACCGGCGTGGTGCCCATTCTGGTGGAACTGGACGGGGATGTGAACGGCCACAAGTTTAGCGTTA
GCGGCGAAGGCGAAGGGGATGCCACATACGGAAAGCTGACCCTGAAGTTCATCTGCACCACCGGCAAGCT
GCCTGTGCCTTGGCCTACACTGGTCACCACACTGACATGGGGCGTGCAGTGCTTCAGCAGATACCCCGAC
CATATGAAGCAGCACGACTTCTTCAAGAGCGCCATGCCTGAGGGCTACGTGCAAGAGCGGACCATCTTCT
TTAAGGACGACGGCAACTACAAGACCAGGGCCGAAGTGAAGTTCGAGGGCGACACCCTGGTCAACCGGAT
CGAGCTGAAGGGCATCGACTTCAAAGAGGACGGCAACATCCTGGGCCACAAGCTCGAGTACAACTACATC
AGCCACAACGTGTACATCACCGCCGACAAGCAGAAGAACGGCATCAAGGCCAACTTCAAGATCCGGCACA
ACATCGAGGACGGCTCTGTGCAGCTGGCCGATCACTACCAGCAGAACACACCCATCGGAGATGGCCCTGT
GCTGCTGCCCGATAACCACTACCTGAGCACACAGAGCGCCCTGAGCAAGGACCCCAACGAGAAGAGGGAT
CACATGGTGCTGCTGGAATTCGTGACCGCCGCTGGCATCACACTCGGCATGGACGAACTGTACAAAGTAA
TAGCGCCAGCCGTCAAAAAGGGGGATAAGGAACTGAAGGAGTTTATCGACAATCTCATCACAAAATTGGG
GGAGGAGCAATTCTTTCATAAGGCTTACGATGAGACCCTCAAGAGTCATTTCGGGGATGATGTGAAGGCC
GACGACGTAGTAATTGAAGGTGGGAAGATCGGTGGGTCCGGTGGCAGTGGGGGCTCTGGCGGTAGCGGTG
GGAATAGTGATAGTGGTGCGAGTAACTCTCTTGAGCGAATAAAGCAAGATGGAGTGGTTCGAATTGGTGT
TTTTGGCGATAAGCCGCCGTTTGGATACGTTGACGAGAAAGGCGTAAATCAAGGATACGACATCGTTCTG
GCGAAGAGAATAGCGAAAGAACTTCTGGGGGACGAGAATAAGGTTCAGTTTGTCTTGGTGGAGGCAGCCA
ACCGGGTCGAGTTCCTCAAGTCAAACAAAGTGGATATAATACTTGCCAATTTTACTCAGACACCTGAAAG
AGCAGAGCAGGTAGATTTTTGTCTTCCTTACATGAAGGTCGCTCTCGGAGTGGCCGTACCTCAAGACTCT
AACATATCTAGTATTGAAGATTTGAAGGATAAGACTCTGCTGCTCAACAAAGGCACCACAGCGGACGCAT
ATTTCACAAAGGAATACCCTGACATCAAGACTCTTAAGTACGATCAGAACACGGAAACATTTGCCGCGCT
CATCGATCAGAGGGGAGATGCGCTTTCCCACGATAATACCCTCTTGTTCGCGTGGGTGAAGGAACACCCT
GAATTTAAAATGGCAATCATGGTGTCTAAAGGCGAGGAACTCTTTACAGGCGTGGTCCCTATCCTCGTCG
AGCTGGATGGCGACGTGAACGGACATAAGTTCTCCGTGTCTGGCGAAGGCGAGGGCGACGCTACCTATGG
CAAGCTGACACTCAAGCTGATCTGTACAACAGGGAAACTGCCCGTGCCATGGCCAACTCTCGTGACAACA
CTCGGCTACGGCCTGCAGTGTTTCGCCAGATATCCTGATCATATGAAGCAACATGATTTCTTTAAGTCCG
CTATGCCCGAGGGATATGTCCAAGAGAGAACGATCTTTTTCAAGGATGATGGGAATTACAAAACCCGCGC
TGAAGTCAAGTTTGAAGGCGATACACTCGTGAACCGCATTGAGCTGAAAGGGATTGATTTCAAAGAGGAT
GGGAATATTCTCGGACACAAACTTGAGTACAATTATAACTCCCACAATGTCTATATCACGGCTGATAAGC
AGAAAAATGGGATCAAAGCTAATTTCAAGATCAGACATAATATTGAGGATGGCGGCGTCCAGCTGGCTGA
CCATTATCAGCAAAACACCCCTATCGGCGACGGACCCGTTCTGCTGCCTGACAATCACTATCTGTCCTAC
CAGTCCGCTCTGTCCAAGGATCCTAATGAGAAACGCGACCACATGGTCCTTCTCGAGTTTGTGACAGCCG
CCGGAATTACCCTCGGAATGGATGAGCTTTACAAATGAGGATCCCGCCCCTCTCCCTCCCCCCCCCCTAA
CGTTACTGGCCGAAGCCGCTTGGAATAAGGCCGGTGTGCGTTTGTCTATATGTTATTTTCCACCATATTG
CCGTCTTTTGGCAATGTGAGGGCCCGGAAACCTGGCCCTGTCTTCTTGACGAGCATTCCTAGGGGTCTTT
CCCCTCTCGCCAAAGGAATGCAAGGTCTGTTGAATGTCGTGAAGGAAGCAGTTCCTCTGGAAGCTTCTTG
AAGACAAACAACGTCTGTAGCGACCCTTTGCAGGCAGCGGAACCCCCCACCTGGCGACAGGTGCCTCTGC
GGCCAAAAGCCACGTGTATAAGATACACCTGCAAAGGCGGCACAACCCCAGTGCCACGTTGTGAGTTGGA
TAGTTGTGGAAAGAGTCAAATGGCTCTCCTCAAGCGTATTCAACAAGGGGCTGAAGGATGCCCAGAAGGT
ACCCCATTGTATGGGATCTGATCTGGGGCCTCGGTGCACATGCTTTACATGTGTTTAGTCGAGGTTAAAA
AAACGTCTAGGCCCCCCGAACCACGGGGACGTGGTTTTCCTTTGAAAAACACGATGATAAGCTTGCCACA
ACCCACAAGGAGACGACCTTCCATGACCGAGTACAAGCCCACGGTGCGCCTCGCCACCCGCGACGACGTC
CCCCGGGCCGTACGCACCCTCGCCGCCGCGTTCGCCGACTACCCCGCCACGCGCCACACCGTCGACCCGG
ACCGCCACATCGAGCGGGTCACCGAGCTGCAAGAACTCTTCCTCACGCGCGTCGGGCTCGACATCGGCAA
GGTGTGGGTCGCGGACGACGGCGCCGCGGTGGCGGTCTGGACCACGCCGGAGAGCGTCGAAGCGGGGGCG
GTGTTCGCCGAGATCGGCCCGCGCATGGCCGAGTTGAGCGGTTCCCGGCTGGCCGCGCAGCAACAGATGG
AAGGCCTCCTGGCGCCGCACCGGCCCAAGGAGCCCGCGTGGTTCCTGGCCACCGTCGGCGTCTCGCCCGA
CCACCAGGGCAAGGGTCTGGGCAGCGCCGTCGTGCTCCCCGGAGTGGAGGCGGCCGAGCGCGCCGGGGTG
CCCGCCTTCCTGGAGACCTCCGCGCCCCGCAACCTCCCCTTCTACGAGCGGCTCGGCTTCACCGTCACCG
CCGACGTCGAGGTGCCCGAAGGACCGCGCACCTGGTGCATGACCCGCAAGCCCGGTGCCTAGACGCGTCT
GGAACAATCAACCTCTGGATTACAAAATTTGTGAAAGATTGACTGGTATTCTTAACTATGTTGCTCCTTT
TACGCTATGTGGATACGCTGCTTTAATGCCTTTGTATCATGCTATTGCTTCCCGTATGGCTTTCATTTTC
TCCTCCTTGTATAAATCCTGGTTGCTGTCTCTTTATGAGGAGTTGTGGCCCGTTGTCAGGCAACGTGGCG
TGGTGTGCACTGTGTTTGCTGACGCAACCCCCACTGGTTGGGGCATTGCCACCACCTGTCAGCTCCTTTC
CGGGACTTTCGCTTTCCCCCTCCCTATTGCCACGGCGGAACTCATCGCCGCCTGCCTTGCCCGCTGCTGG
ACAGGGGCTCGGCTGTTGGGCACTGACAATTCCGTGGTGTTGTCGGGGAAGCTGACGTCCTTTCCATGGC
TGCTCGCCTGTGTTGCCACCTGGATTCTGCGCGGGACGTCCTTCTGCTACGTCCCTTCGGCCCTCAATCC
AGCGGACCTTCCTTCCCGCGGCCTGCTGCCGGCTCTGCGGCCTCTTCCGCGTCTTCGCCTTCGCCCTCAG
ACGAGTCGGATCTCCCTTTGGGCCGCCTCCCCGCCTGGAATTAATTCTGCAGTCGAGACCTAGAAAAACA
TGGAGCAATCACAAGTAGCAATACAGCAGCTACCAATGCTGATTGTGCCTGGCTAGAAGCACAAGAGGAG
GAGGAGGTGGGTTTTCCAGTCACACCTCAGGTACCTTTAAGACCAATGACTTACAAGGCAGCTGTAGATC
TTAGCCACTTTTTAAAAGAAAAGAGGGGACTGGAAGGGCTAATTCACTCCCAACGAAGACAAGATATCCT
TGATCTGTGGATCTACCACACACAAGGCTACTTCCCTGATTAGCAGAACTACACACCAGGGCCAGGGGTC
AGATATCCACTGACCTTTGGATGGTGCTACAAGCTAGTACCAGTTGAGCCAGATAAGGTAGAAGAGGCCA
ATAAAGGAGAGAACACCAGCTTGTTACACCCTGTGAGCCTGCATGGGATGGATGACCCGGAGAGAGAAGT
GTTAGAGTGGAGGTTTGACAGCCGCCTAGCATTTCATCACGTGGCCCGAGAGCTGCATCCGGAGTACTTC
AAGAACTGCTGATATCGAGCTTGCTACAAGGGACTTTCCGCTGGGGACTTTCCAGGGAGGCGTGGCCTGG
GCGGGACTGGGGAGTGGCGAGCCCTCAGATCCTGCATATAAGCAGCTGCTTTTTGCCTGTACTGGGTCTC
TCTGGTTAGACCAGATCTGAGCCTGGGAGCTCTCTGGCTAACTAGGGAACCCACTGCTTAAGCCTCAATA
AAGCTTGCCTTGAGTGCTTCAAGTAGTGTGTGCCCGTCTGTTGTGTGACTCTGGTAACTAGAGATCCCTC
AGACCCTTTTAGTCAGTGTGGAAAATCTCTAGCAGTAGTAGTTCATGTCATCTTATTATTCAGTATTTAT
AACTTGCAAAGAAATGAATATCAGAGAGTGAGAGGCCTTGACATTGCTAGCGTTTACCGTCGACCTCTAG
CTAGAGCTTGGCGTAATCATGGTCATAGCTGTTTCCTGTGTGAAATTGTTATCCGCTCACAATTCCACAC
AACATACGAGCCGGAAGCATAAAGTGTAAAGCCTGGGGTGCCTAATGAGTGAGCTAACTCACATTAATTG
CGTTGCGCTCACTGCCCGCTTTCCAGTCGGGAAACCTGTCGTGCCAGCTGCATTAATGAATCGGCCAACG
CGCGGGGAGAGGCGGTTTGCGTATTGGGCGCTCTTCCGCTTCCTCGCTCACTGACTCGCTGCGCTCGGTC
GTTCGGCTGCGGCGAGCGGTATCAGCTCACTCAAAGGCGGTAATACGGTTATCCACAGAATCAGGGGATA
ACGCAGGAAAGAACATGTGAGCAAAAGGCCAGCAAAAGGCCAGGAACCGTAAAAAGGCCGCGTTGCTGGC
GTTTTTCCATAGGCTCCGCCCCCCTGACGAGCATCACAAAAATCGACGCTCAAGTCAGAGGTGGCGAAAC
CCGACAGGACTATAAAGATACCAGGCGTTTCCCCCTGGAAGCTCCCTCGTGCGCTCTCCTGTTCCGACCC
TGCCGCTTACCGGATACCTGTCCGCCTTTCTCCCTTCGGGAAGCGTGGCGCTTTCTCATAGCTCACGCTG
TAGGTATCTCAGTTCGGTGTAGGTCGTTCGCTCCAAGCTGGGCTGTGTGCACGAACCCCCCGTTCAGCCC
GACCGCTGCGCCTTATCCGGTAACTATCGTCTTGAGTCCAACCCGGTAAGACACGACTTATCGCCACTGG
CAGCAGCCACTGGTAACAGGATTAGCAGAGCGAGGTATGTAGGCGGTGCTACAGAGTTCTTGAAGTGGTG
GCCTAACTACGGCTACACTAGAAGAACAGTATTTGGTATCTGCGCTCTGCTGAAGCCAGTTACCTTCGGA
AAAAGAGTTGGTAGCTCTTGATCCGGCAAACAAACCACCGCTGGTAGCGGTGGTTTTTTTGTTTGCAAGC
AGCAGATTACGCGCAGAAAAAAAGGATCTCAAGAAGATCCTTTGATCTTTTCTACGGGGTCTGACGCTCA
GTGGAACGAAAACTCACGTTAAGGGATTTTGGTCATGAGATTATCAAAAAGGATCTTCACCTAGATCCTT
TTAAATTAAAAATGAAGTTTTAAATCAATCTAAAGTATATATGAGTAAACTTGGTCTGACAGTTACCAAT
GCTTAATCAGTGAGGCACCTATCTCAGCGATCTGTCTATTTCGTTCATCCATAGTTGCCTGACTCCCCGT
CGTGTAGATAACTACGATACGGGAGGGCTTACCATCTGGCCCCAGTGCTGCAATGATACCGCGAGACCCA
CGCTCACCGGCTCCAGATTTATCAGCAATAAACCAGCCAGCCGGAAGGGCCGAGCGCAGAAGTGGTCCTG
CAACTTTATCCGCCTCCATCCAGTCTATTAATTGTTGCCGGGAAGCTAGAGTAAGTAGTTCGCCAGTTAA
TAGTTTGCGCAACGTTGTTGCCATTGCTACAGGCATCGTGGTGTCACGCTCGTCGTTTGGTATGGCTTCA
TTCAGCTCCGGTTCCCAACGATCAAGGCGAGTTACATGATCCCCCATGTTGTGCAAAAAAGCGGTTAGCT
CCTTCGGTCCTCCGATCGTTGTCAGAAGTAAGTTGGCCGCAGTGTTATCACTCATGGTTATGGCAGCACT
GCATAATTCTCTTACTGTCATGCCATCCGTAAGATGCTTTTCTGTGACTGGTGAGTACTCAACCAAGTCA
TTCTGAGAATAGTGTATGCGGCGACCGAGTTGCTCTTGCCCGGCGTCAATACGGGATAATACCGCGCCAC
ATAGCAGAACTTTAAAAGTGCTCATCATTGGAAAACGTTCTTCGGGGCGAAAACTCTCAAGGATCTTACC
GCTGTTGAGATCCAGTTCGATGTAACCCACTCGTGCACCCAACTGATCTTCAGCATCTTTTACTTTCACC
AGCGTTTCTGGGTGAGCAAAAACAGGAAGGCAAAATGCCGCAAAAAAGGGAATAAGGGCGACACGGAAAT
GTTGAATACTCATACTCTTCCTTTTTCAATATTATTGAAGCATTTATCAGGGTTATTGTCTCATGAGCGG
ATACATATTTGAATGTATTTAGAAAAATAAACAAATAGGGGTTCCGCGCACATTTCCCCGAAAAGTGCCA
CCTGACGTCGACGGATCGGGAGATCAACTTGTTTATTGCAGCTTATAATGGTTACAAATAAAGCAATAGC
ATCACAAATTTCACAAATAAAGCATTTTTTTCACTGCATTCTAGTTGTGGTTTGTCCAAACTCATCAATG
TATCTTATCATGTCTGGATCAACTGGATAACTCAAGCTAACCAAAATCATCCCAAACTTCCCACCCCATA
CCCTATTACCACTGCCAATTACCTGTGGTTTCATTTACTCTAAACCTGTGATTCCTCTGAATTATTTTCA
TTTTAAAGAAATTGTATTTGTTAAATATGTACTACAAACTTAGTAGT
